Addgene plasmid #141007: pENTR-L1-PGK-Neo-L2
Purpose: Mutisite Gateway mediated vector construction
Depositing lab: Hideyuki Okano. Depositing organization: Keio University. Publication: A versatile toolbox for knock-in gene targeting based on the Multisite Gateway technology. Yoshimatsu S, Sone T, Nakajima M, Sato T, Okochi R, Ishikawa M, Nakamura M, Sasaki E, Shiozawa S, Okano H. PLoS One. 2019 Aug 27;14(8):e0221164. doi: 10.1371/journal.pone.0221164. eCollection 2019. PubMed 31454364.
Backbone
  Vector backbone: pDONR
  Backbone manufacturer: Thermo Fisher Scientific
  Vector type: Mammalian Expression
Growth in bacteria
  Bacterial resistance: Kanamycin, 50 μg/mL
  Growth temperature: 37°C
  Growth strain: DH5alpha
  Copy number: High Copy
Gene/Insert
  Gene/Insert name: Neomycin resistance gene
  Species: Escherichia coli
  Cloning method: Restriction Enzyme; 5′ cloning site Unknown (unknown if destroyed)
Terms and licenses: Academic/Nonprofit Terms; Industry Terms: Not Available to Industry
How to cite: pENTR-L1-PGK-Neo-L2 was a gift from Hideyuki Okano (Addgene plasmid # 141007 ; http://n2t.net/addgene:141007 ; RRID:Addgene_141007)
