[The description below was written by a language model from this plasmid's Addgene catalogue record and pLannotate feature annotations shown in this document.]
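Description:
pENTR-L1-PGK-Neo-L2 is a small (about 3.8 kb) Gateway entry clone built on a pDONR-derived backbone and intended as a module for MultiSite Gateway vector assembly. It is catalogued as a mammalian expression vector. It propagates in E. coli from a high-copy ColE1/pUC-type origin and is selected with kanamycin through a backbone aph(3')-Ia gene. The rrnB T1 and T2 transcription terminators lie upstream of the cloning region, where they insulate the insert from read-through transcription originating in the backbone.

The payload sits between attL1 and attL2, the recombination sites used in the LR Clonase reaction, so the whole cassette can be transferred into a destination vector carrying compatible attR sites. It consists of the mouse phosphoglycerate kinase 1 (PGK) promoter followed by the synthetic bacterial EM7 promoter, both placed ahead of the Tn5-derived neomycin phosphotransferase gene (aph(3')-II, nptII). This tandem promoter arrangement lets the same coding sequence be expressed in mammalian cells, giving G418 resistance, and in bacteria, giving kanamycin resistance. The annotation shows no polyadenylation signal between the end of the Neo coding sequence and attL2, although roughly 120 nt there is unannotated, so the record does not establish how the transcript is terminated.

According to the record, the plasmid belongs to a toolbox for building knock-in gene-targeting vectors by MultiSite Gateway recombination. In that setting it would supply a positive drug-selection cassette, though the record does not describe specific destination vectors or partner entry clones.
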