Features (pLannotate 1.2.2; 9 found; start..end, strand, type, name):
     58..867     +  CDS            KanR: aminoglycoside phosphotransferase; aph(3')-Ia; confers resistance to kanamycin in bacteria or G418 (Geneticin®) in eukaryotes
   1010..1598    +  rep_origin     ori: high-copy-number ColE1/pMB1/pBR322/pUC origin of replication
   1733..1760    -  terminator     rrnB T2 terminator: transcription terminator T2 from the E. coli rrnB gene
   1892..1935    +  terminator     rrnB T1 terminator: Escherichia coli rrnB; transcription terminator T1 from the E. coli rrnB gene
   1991..2087    +  protein_bind   attL1: mutant version of attL; recombination site for the Gateway® LR reaction LR Clonase™
   2097..2596    +  promoter       PGK promoter: mouse phosphoglycerate kinase 1 promoter
   2613..2660    +  promoter       EM7 promoter: synthetic bacterial promoter&nbsp
   2679..3482    +  CDS            NeoR/KanR: aminoglycoside phosphotransferase from Tn5; aph(3')-II (or nptII); confers resistance to neomycin, kanamycin, and G418 (Geneticin®)
   3605..3701    -  protein_bind   attL2: mutant version of attL; recombination site for the Gateway® LR reaction LR Clonase™
>Addgene plasmid #141007 | pENTR-L1-PGK-Neo-L2 | addgene full sequence | sequence record 304865 | Addgene NGS Result
ATATCATCATGAACAATAAAACTGTCTGCTTACATAAACAGTAATACAAGGGGTGTTATGAGCCATATTC
AACGGGAAACGTCGAGGCCGCGATTAAATTCCAACATGGATGCTGATTTATATGGGTATAAATGGGCTCG
CGATAATGTCGGGCAATCAGGTGCGACAATCTATCGCTTGTATGGGAAGCCCGATGCGCCAGAGTTGTTT
CTGAAACATGGCAAAGGTAGCGTTGCCAATGATGTTACAGATGAGATGGTCAGACTAAACTGGCTGACGG
AATTTATGCCTCTTCCGACCATCAAGCATTTTATCCGTACTCCTGATGATGCATGGTTACTCACCACTGC
GATCCCCGGAAAAACAGCATTCCAGGTATTAGAAGAATATCCTGATTCAGGTGAAAATATTGTTGATGCG
CTGGCAGTGTTCCTGCGCCGGTTGCATTCGATTCCTGTTTGTAATTGTCCTTTTAACAGCGATCGCGTAT
TTCGTCTCGCTCAGGCGCAATCACGAATGAATAACGGTTTGGTTGATGCGAGTGATTTTGATGACGAGCG
TAATGGCTGGCCTGTTGAACAAGTCTGGAAAGAAATGCATAAACTTTTGCCATTCTCACCGGATTCAGTC
GTCACTCATGGTGATTTCTCACTTGATAACCTTATTTTTGACGAGGGGAAATTAATAGGTTGTATTGATG
TTGGACGAGTCGGAATCGCAGACCGATACCAGGATCTTGCCATCCTATGGAACTGCCTCGGTGAGTTTTC
TCCTTCATTACAGAAACGGCTTTTTCAAAAATATGGTATTGATAATCCTGATATGAATAAATTGCAGTTT
CATTTGATGCTCGATGAGTTTTTCTAATCAGAATTGGTTAATTGGTTGTAACACTGGCAGAGCATTACGC
TGACTTGACGGGACGGCGCAAGCTCATGACCAAAATCCCTTAACGTGAGTTTTCGTTCCACTGAGCGTCA
GACCCCGTAGAAAAGATCAAAGGATCTTCTTGAGATCCTTTTTTTCTGCGCGTAATCTGCTGCTTGCAAA
CAAAAAAACCACCGCTACCAGCGGTGGTTTGTTTGCCGGATCAAGAGCTACCAACTCTTTTTCCGAAGGT
AACTGGCTTCAGCAGAGCGCAGATACCAAATACTGTTCTTCTAGTGTAGCCGTAGTTAGGCCACCACTTC
AAGAACTCTGTAGCACCGCCTACATACCTCGCTCTGCTAATCCTGTTACCAGTGGCTGCTGCCAGTGGCG
ATAAGTCGTGTCTTACCGGGTTGGACTCAAGACGATAGTTACCGGATAAGGCGCAGCGGTCGGGCTGAAC
GGGGGGTTCGTGCACACAGCCCAGCTTGGAGCGAACGACCTACACCGAACTGAGATACCTACAGCGTGAG
CTATGAGAAAGCGCCACGCTTCCCGAAGGGAGAAAGGCGGACAGGTATCCGGTAAGCGGCAGGGTCGGAA
CAGGAGAGCGCACGAGGGAGCTTCCAGGGGGAAACGCCTGGTATCTTTATAGTCCTGTCGGGTTTCGCCA
CCTCTGACTTGAGCGTCGATTTTTGTGATGCTCGTCAGGGGGGCGGAGCCTATGGAAAAACGCCAGCAAC
GCGGCCTTTTTACGGTTCCTGGCCTTTTGCTGGCCTTTTGCTCACATGTTCTTTCCTGCGTTATCCCCTG
ATTCTGTGGATAACCGTATTACCGCTAGCCAGGAAGAGTTTGTAGAAACGCAAAAAGGCCATCCGTCAGG
ATGGCCTTCTGCTTAGTTTGATGCCTGGCAGTTTATGGCGGGCGTCCTGCCCGCCACCCTCCGGGCCGTT
GCTTCACAACGTTCAAATCCGCTCCCGGCGGATTTGTCCTACTCAGGAGAGCGTTCACCGACAAACAACA
GATAAAACGAAAGGCCCAGTCTTCCGACTGAGCCTTTCGTTTTATTTGATGCCTGGCAGTTCCCTACTCT
CGCGTTAACGCTAGCATGGATCTCGGGCCCCAAATAATGATTTTATTTTGACTGATAGTGACCTGTTCGT
TGCAACAAATTGATGAGCAATGCTTTTTTATAATGCCAACTTTGTACAAAAAAGCAGAATTCTACCGGGT
AGGGGAGGCGCTTTTCCCAAGGCAGTCTGGAGCATGCGCTTTAGCAGCCCCGCTGGGCACTTGGCGCTAC
ACAAGTGGCCTCTGGCCTCGCACACATTCCACATCCACCGGTAGGCGCCAACCGGCTCCGTTCTTTGGTG
GCCCCGTCGCGCCACCTTCTACTCCTCCCCTAGTCAGGAAGTTCCCCCCCGCCCCGCAGCTCGCGTCGTG
CAGGACGTGACAAATGGAAGTAGCACGTCTCACTAGTCTCGTGCAGATGGACAGCACCGCTGAGCAATGG
AAGCGGGTAGGCCTTTGGGGCAGCGGCCAATAGCAGCTTTGCTCCTTCGCTTTCTGGGCTCAGAGGCTGG
GAAGGGGTGGGTCCGGGGGCGGGCTCAGGGGCGGGCTCAGGGGCGGGGCGGGCGCCCGAAGGTCCTCCGG
AGGCCCGGCATTCTGCACGCTTCAAAAGCGCACGTCTGCCGCGCTGTTCTCCTCTTCCTCATCTCCGGGC
CTTTCGACCTGCAGCAGCACGTGTTGACAATTAATCATCGGCATAGTATATCGGCATAGTATAATACGAC
AAGGTGAGGAACTAAACCATGGGATCGGCCATTGAACAAGATGGATTGCACGCAGGTTCTCCGGCCGCTT
GGGTGGAGAGGCTATTCGGCTATGACTGGGCACAACAGACGATCGGCTGCTCTGATGCCGCCGTGTTCCG
GCTGTCAGCGCAGGGGCGCCCGGTTCTTTTTGTCAAGACCGACCTGTCCGGTGCCCTGAATGAACTGCAG
GACGAGGCAGCGCGGCTATCGTGGCTGGCCACGACGGGCGTTCCTTGCGCAGCTGTGCTCGACGTTGTCA
CTGAAGCGGGAAGGGACTGGCTGCTATTGGGCGAAGTGCCGGGGCAGGATCTCCTGTCATCTCACCTTGC
TCCTGCCGAGAAAGTATCCATCATGGCTGATGCAATGCGGCGGCTGCATACGCTTGATCCGGCTACCTGC
CCATTCGACCACCAAGCGAAACATCGCATCGAGCGAGCACGTACTCGGATGGAAGCCGGTCTTGTCGATC
AGGATGATCTGGACGAAGAGCATCAGGGGCTCGCGCCAGCCGAACTGTTCGCCAGGCTCAAGGCGCGCAT
GCCCGACGGCGAGGATCTCGTCGTGACCCATGGCGATGCCTGCTTGCCGAATATCATGGTGGAAAATGGC
CGCTTTTCTGGATTCATCGACTGTGGCCGGCTGGGTGTGGCGGACCGCTATCAGGACATAGCGTTGGCTA
CCCGTGATATTGCTGAAGAGCTTGGCGGCGAATGGGCTGACCGCTTCCTCGTGCTTTACGGTATCGCCGC
CCCCGATTCGCAGCGCATCGCCTTCTATCGCCTTCTTGACGAGTTCTTCTGAGCGGGACTCTGGGGTTCG
AATAAAGACCGACCAAGCGACGTCTGAGAGCTCCCTGGCGAATTCGGTACCAATAAAAGAGCTTTATTTT
CATGATCTGTGTGTTGGTTTTTGTGTGCGGCGCGCAGCTTTCTTGTACAAAGTTGGCATTATAAGAAAGC
ATTGCTTATCAATTTGTTGCAACGAACAGGTCACTATCAGTCAAAATAAAATCATTATTTGCCATCCAGC
TGCAGCTCTGGCCCGTGTCTCAAAATCTCTGATGTTACATTGCACAAGATAAAAAT
